Addgene plasmid #137164: pAAV-nEF-Con/Fon/Von eYFP
Purpose: Intersectional viral expression of EYFP in cells expressing Cre AND Flp AND Vcre
Depositing lab: Karl Deisseroth & INTRSECT 2.0 Project. Depositing organization: Stanford University. Publication: Comprehensive Dual- and Triple-Feature Intersectional Single-Vector Delivery of Diverse Functional Payloads to Cells of Behaving Mammals. Fenno LE, Ramakrishnan C, Kim YS, Evans KE, Lo M, Vesuna S, Inoue M, Cheung KYM, Yuen E, Pichamoorthy N, Hong ASO, Deisseroth K. Neuron. 2020 Jun 20. pii: S0896-6273(20)30432-3. doi: 10.1016/j.neuron.2020.06.003. PubMed 32574559.
Backbone
  Vector backbone: AAV2-nEF-WPRE
  Backbone size w/o insert (bp): 4600
  Vector type: AAV, Cre/Lox, Synthetic Biology ; Flp/FRT
Growth in bacteria
  Bacterial resistance: Ampicillin, 100 μg/mL
  Growth temperature: 37°C
  Growth strain: NEB Stable
  Copy number: High Copy
Gene/Insert
  Gene/Insert name: 3x-EYFP
  Species: Synthetic; Prokaryotic
  Insert size (bp): 1700
  Mutation: n/a
  Promoter: nEF
  Cloning method: Restriction Enzyme; 5′ cloning site BamHI (unknown if destroyed); 3′ cloning site EcoRI (unknown if destroyed)
  Sequencing primers: 5′ GACCCTGCTTGCTCAACTCT; 3′ GGGCCACAACTCCTCATAAA
Terms and licenses: Academic/Nonprofit Terms; Industry Terms: Not Available to Industry
Depositor comments: Additional sequencing primers: Intron 2F GGGACGACATGACTTAACCAG; Intron 2R CCAGCCCTTCTCATGTTCAG; Intron 1F CCTGTATGTGACCCATGTGC; Intron 1R: GCACATGGGTCACATACAGG
How to cite: pAAV-nEF-Con/Fon/Von eYFP was a gift from Karl Deisseroth & INTRSECT 2.0 Project (Addgene plasmid # 137164 ; http://n2t.net/addgene:137164 ; RRID:Addgene_137164) For viral preps, please replace (Addgene plasmid # 137164) in the above sentence with: (Addgene viral prep # 137164-AAV8) or (Addgene viral prep # 137164-AAVrg)
