[The description below was written by a language model from this plasmid's Addgene catalogue record and pLannotate feature annotations shown in this document.]
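Description:
pAAV-nEF-Con/Fon/Von eYFP is an AAV2 transfer plasmid of about 6.3 kb from the INTRSECT 2.0 intersectional expression toolkit. It is designed to produce EYFP only in mammalian cells that contain Cre, Flp and Vcre recombinases at the same time. It is propagated in E. coli on a high-copy ColE1/pUC-type origin with ampicillin selection (AmpR under its own promoter), and the backbone also carries an f1/M13 phage origin. AAV2 inverted terminal repeats flank the expression cassette so that it can be packaged into recombinant AAV. The left ITR is complete in the depositor sequence but is detected only as short fragments in the repository's NGS assembly, a difference the record does not explain.

Between the ITRs, the nEF promoter is annotated as the EF-1α core promoter followed by a truncated HTLV-1 LTR segment. It sits upstream of the "3x-EYFP" insert, and a WPRE and the human growth hormone polyadenylation signal follow to improve transcript stability and processing. The EYFP coding sequence is split into three pieces, which the annotation tool picked up as cEGFP, VN155 and EYFP fragments. All three lie on the reverse strand and are separated by intron sequences with β-globin-like fragments. The first piece is bracketed by paired lox2272 and loxN sites in a double-inverted arrangement, so Cre flips it into the sense orientation and locks it there. The FRT-type and Vlox-type sites expected around the other two pieces are not annotated in either table, although the name and stated purpose imply Flp- and Vcre-dependent inversion. Once all three segments are reoriented, splicing should remove the introns along with the recombination sites embedded in them, restoring an intact EYFP reading frame. The construct is used for fluorescent labelling of cell populations defined by three genetic or anatomical features.
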