Features (pLannotate 1.2.2; 24 found; start..end, strand, type, name):
      1..141     -  repeat_region  AAV2 ITR: inverted terminal repeat of adeno-associated virus serotype 2 inverted
    188..399     +  promoter       EF-1α core promoter: core promoter for human elongation factor EF-1α
    412..680     +  LTR            5' LTR (truncated): truncated 5' long terminal repeat (LTR) from human T-cell leukemia virus (HTLV) type 1
    708..741     +  protein_bind   lox2272: Cre-mediated recombination occurs in the 8-bp core sequence (GGATACTT). lox2272 sites are compatible with each other, but incompatible with loxP or loxN sites (Lee and Saito, 1988). Cre recombinase
    792..825     +  protein_bind   loxN: Cre-mediated recombination occurs in the 8-bp core sequence (GTATACCT). loxN sites are compatible with each other, but incompatible with loxP or lox2272 sites. Cre recombinase
    840..1019    -  CDS            cEGFP (fragment): cEGFP is a basic (constitutively fluorescent) green fluorescent protein published in 2008, derived from Aequorea victoria.
   1020..1053    -  protein_bind   lox2272: Cre-mediated recombination occurs in the 8-bp core sequence (GGATACTT). lox2272 sites are compatible with each other, but incompatible with loxP or loxN sites (Lee and Saito, 1988). Cre recombinase
   1077..1093    -  intron         β-globin intron (fragment): internally truncated intron from human β-globin
   1104..1137    -  protein_bind   loxN: Cre-mediated recombination occurs in the 8-bp core sequence (GTATACCT). loxN sites are compatible with each other, but incompatible with loxP or lox2272 sites. Cre recombinase
   1267..1316    -  intron         β-globin intron (fragment): internally truncated intron from human β-globin
   1370..1519    -  CDS            VN155(I152L) (fragment): improved N-terminal fragment of mVenus for use in bimolecular fluorescence complementation (BiFC) (Kodama and Hu, 2010)
   1574..1624    -  intron         β-globin intron (fragment): internally truncated intron from human β-globin
   1847..2262    -  CDS            EYFP (fragment): enhanced YFP mammalian codon-optimized
   2423..2447    +  misc_feature   MCS (fragment): pBluescript multiple cloning site
   2447..3035    +  misc_feature   WPRE: woodchuck hepatitis virus posttranscriptional regulatory element
   3067..3543    +  polyA_signal   hGH poly(A) signal: human growth hormone polyadenylation signal
   3583..3723    +  repeat_region  AAV2 ITR: inverted terminal repeat of adeno-associated virus serotype 2 inverted
   3728..3779    -  misc_feature   bom (fragment): basis of mobility region from pBR322
   3798..4178    +  rep_origin     M13 ori (sequence partly withheld): M13 bacteriophage origin of replication; arrow indicates direction of (+) strand synthesis
   4254..4303    -  misc_feature   bom (fragment): basis of mobility region from pBR322
   4405..4440    -  CDS            rop (fragment): Rop protein, which maintains plasmids at low copy number; rop
   4535..4639    +  promoter       AmpR promoter: bla
   4640..5500    +  CDS            AmpR: β-lactamase; bla; confers resistance to ampicillin, carbenicillin, and related antibiotics
   5671..6259    +  rep_origin     ori: high-copy-number ColE1/pMB1/pBR322/pUC origin of replication
>Addgene plasmid #137164 | pAAV-nEF-Con/Fon/Von eYFP | depositor full sequence | sequence record 265129 | pAAV-nEF-Con/Fon/Von eYFP sequence 6320 bps
CCTGCAGGCAGCTGCGCGCTCGCTCGCTCACTGAGGCCGCCCGGGCAAAGCCCGGGCGTCGGGCGACCTT
TGGTCGCCCGGCCTCAGTGAGCGAGCGAGCGCGCAGAGAGGGAGTGGCCAACTCCATCACTAGGGGTTCC
TGCGGCCGCACGCGTAAGGATCTGCGATCGCTCCGGTGCCCGTCAGTGGGCAGAGCGCACATCGCCCACA
GTCCCCGAGAAGTTGGGGGGAGGGGTCGGCAATTGAACGGGTGCCTAGAGAAGGTGGCGCGGGGTAAACT
GGGAAAGTGATGTCGTGTACTGGCTCCGCCTTTTTCCCGAGGGTGGGGGAGAACCGTATATAAGTGCAGT
AGTCGCCGTGAACGTTCTTTTTCGCAACGGGTTTGCCGCCAGAACACAGCTGAAGCTTCGAGGGGCTCGC
ATCTCTCCTTCACGCGCCCGCCGCCCTACCTGAGGCCGCCATCCACGCCGGTTGAGTCGCGTTCTGCCGC
CTCCCGCCTGTGGTGCCTCCTGAACTGCGTCCGCCGTCTAGGTAAGTTTAAAGCTCAGGTCGAGACCGGG
CCTTTGTCCGGCGCTCCCTTGGAGCCTACCTAGACTCAGCCGGCTCTCCACGCTTTGCCTGACCCTGCTT
GCTCAACTCTACGTCTTTGTTTCGTTTTCTGTTCTGCGCCGTTACAGATCCAAGCTGTGACCGGCGCCTA
CGGATCCATAACTTCGTATAGGATACTTTATACGAAGTTATGTAGCTGGAGCAATTTGAAAAGATTGTTG
TATTACCTCTAGCTGCGCTTAATAACTTCGTATAGTATACCTTATACGAAGTTATGGCGCGCCAACCCCG
ACACTTACCTTGCCGGTGGTGCAGATGAACTTCAGGGTCAGCTTGCCGTAGGTGGCATCGCCCTCGCCCT
CGCCGGACACGCTGAACTTGTGGCCGTTTACGTCGCCGTCCAGCTCGACCAGGATGGGCACCACCCCGGT
GAACAGCTCCTCGCCCTTGCTCACCATGGTGGCACCGGTATAACTTCGTATAAAGTATCCTATACGAAGT
TATTTGCCTTAGTTATTCTTAGATAGACCCAGAAATTATCACTTGTGCAAAGAATAACTTCGTATAAGGT
ATACTATACGAAGTTATGAGCTCTGTGCCCCCCCTTTTTTTTATAAAATTGTATTAATGTTATATACATA
TCTCCTGTATGTGACCCATGTGCTTATGACTCTATTAATTAAGAAGTTCCTATTCTTCAAATAGTATAGG
AACTTCGCAGAATGGTAGCTGGATTGTAGCTGCTATTAGCAATATGAAACCTCTTAGAAGTTCCTATTCT
TCAAAAGGTATAGGAACTTCACTAGTCCTCCTGTACTCACCTTGAAGAAGATGGTGCGCTCCTGGACGTA
GCCTTCGGGCATGGCGGACTTGAAGAAGTCGTGCTGCTTCATGTGGTCGGGGTAGCGGGCGAAGCACTGC
AGGCCGTAGCCGAAGGTGGTCACGAGGGTGGGCCAGGGCACGGGCAGCTAAACACATGAGAAAGTCGACG
AAGTTCCTATACTATTTGAAGAATAGGAACTTCTTGCCTTAACCCAGAAATTATCACTGTTATTCTTTAG
AATGGTGCAAAGAGAAGTTCCTATACCTTTTGAAGAATAGGAACTTCGCTAGCTGGAGAGTGGCCAGCCC
TTCTCATGTTCAGAGAACATGGTTAACTGGTTAAGTCATGTCTCAATTTCTGAGAACTGTCATTCTCGGA
AATTGAGTAGCTGGTTGAAGATTGCTCTAGTATTACAGCAATTTGAACTGCGCTTATCAATTTCTGAGAA
GTGTCTTTCTCGGAAATTGAGGTACCTTACTTGTACAGCTCGTCCATGCCGAGAGTGATCCCGGCGGCGG
TCACGAACTCCAGCAGGACCATGTGATCGCGCTTCTCGTTGGGGTCTTTGCTCAGGGCGGACTGGTAGCT
CAGGTAGTGGTTGTCGGGCAGCAGCACGGGGCCGTCGCCGATGGGGGTGTTCTGCTGGTAGTGGTCGGCG
AGCTGCACGCTGCCGTCCTCGATGTTGTGGCGGATCTTGAAGTTCACCTTGATGCCGTTCTTCTGCTTGT
CGGCCATGATATAGACGTTGTGGCTGTTGTAGTTGTACTCCAGCTTGTGCCCCAGGATGTTGCCGTCCTC
CTTGAAGTCGATGCCCTTCAGCTCGATGCGGTTCACCAGGGTGTCGCCCTCGAACTTCACCTCGGCGCGG
GTCTTGTAGTTGCCGTCGTCCTGTGGGATCTAGAGTCAAGATTGCTCCAGCAATCTTGTAATACTCAATT
TCCGAGAATGACAGTTCTCAGAAATTGATAAGCAGACAATCTTGTAATACATGCAGCTAGTCAAGATTGC
TCCAGCTATCAATTTCCGAGAAAGACACTTCTCAGAAATTGAGAATTCGATATCAAGCTTATCGATAATC
AACCTCTGGATTACAAAATTTGTGAAAGATTGACTGGTATTCTTAACTATGTTGCTCCTTTTACGCTATG
TGGATACGCTGCTTTAATGCCTTTGTATCATGCTATTGCTTCCCGTATGGCTTTCATTTTCTCCTCCTTG
TATAAATCCTGGTTGCTGTCTCTTTATGAGGAGTTGTGGCCCGTTGTCAGGCAACGTGGCGTGGTGTGCA
CTGTGTTTGCTGACGCAACCCCCACTGGTTGGGGCATTGCCACCACCTGTCAGCTCCTTTCCGGGACTTT
CGCTTTCCCCCTCCCTATTGCCACGGCGGAACTCATCGCCGCCTGCCTTGCCCGCTGCTGGACAGGGGCT
CGGCTGTTGGGCACTGACAATTCCGTGGTGTTGTCGGGGAAATCATCGTCCTTTCCTTGGCTGCTCGCCT
ATGTTGCCACCTGGATTCTGCGCGGGACGTCCTTCTGCTACGTCCCTTCGGCCCTCAATCCAGCGGACCT
TCCTTCCCGCGGCCTGCTGCCGGCTCTGCGGCCTCTTCCGCGTCTTCGCCTTCGCCCTCAGACGAGTCGG
ATCTCCCTTTGGGCCGCCTCCCCGCATCGATACCGAGCGCTGCTCGAGAGATCTACGGGTGGCATCCCTG
TGACCCCTCCCCAGTGCCTCTCCTGGCCCTGGAAGTTGCCACTCCAGTGCCCACCAGCCTTGTCCTAATA
AAATTAAGTTGCATCATTTTGTCTGACTAGGTGTCCTTCTATAATATTATGGGGTGGAGGGGGGTGGTAT
GGAGCAAGGGGCAAGTTGGGAAGACAACCTGTAGGGCCTGCGGGGTCTATTGGGAACCAAGCTGGAGTGC
AGTGGCACAATCTTGGCTCACTGCAATCTCCGCCTCCTGGGTTCAAGCGATTCTCCTGCCTCAGCCTCCC
GAGTTGTTGGGATTCCAGGCATGCATGACCAGGCTCAGCTAATTTTTGTTTTTTTGGTAGAGACGGGGTT
TCACCATATTGGCCAGGCTGGTCTCCAACTCCTAATCTCAGGTGATCTACCCACCTTGGCCTCCCAAATT
GCTGGGATTACAGGCGTGAACCACTGCTCCCTTCCCTGTCCTTCTGATTTTGTAGGTAACCACGTGCGGA
CCGAGCGGCCGCAGGAACCCCTAGTGATGGAGTTGGCCACTCCCTCTCTGCGCGCTCGCTCGCTCACTGA
GGCCGGGCGACCAAAGGTCGCCCGACGCCCGGGCTTTGCCCGGGCGGCCTCAGTGAGCGAGCGAGCGCGC
AGCTGCCTGCAGGGGCGCCTGATGCGGTATTTTCTCCTTACGCATCTGTGCGGTATTTCACACCGCATA
[142 nt withheld, positions 3780-3921]
C
[141 nt withheld, positions 3923-4063]
CCTTTGACGTTGGAGTCCACGTTCTTT
[37 nt withheld, positions 4091-4127]
ACCCTATCTCGGGCTATTCTTTTGATTTATAAGGGATTTTGCCGATTTCGGCCTATTGGTTAAAAAATGA
GCTGATTTAACAAAAATTTAACGCGAATTTTAACAAAATATTAACGTTTACAATTTTATGGTGCACTCTC
AGTACAATCTGCTCTGATGCCGCATAGTTAAGCCAGCCCCGACACCCGCCAACACCCGCTGACGCGCCCT
GACGGGCTTGTCTGCTCCCGGCATCCGCTTACAGACAAGCTGTGACCGTCTCCGGGAGCTGCATGTGTCA
GAGGTTTTCACCGTCATCACCGAAACGCGCGAGACGAAAGGGCCTCGTGATACGCCTATTTTTATAGGTT
AATGTCATGATAATAATGGTTTCTTAGACGTCAGGTGGCACTTTTCGGGGAAATGTGCGCGGAACCCCTA
TTTGTTTATTTTTCTAAATACATTCAAATATGTATCCGCTCATGAGACAATAACCCTGATAAATGCTTCA
ATAATATTGAAAAAGGAAGAGTATGAGTATTCAACATTTCCGTGTCGCCCTTATTCCCTTTTTTGCGGCA
TTTTGCCTTCCTGTTTTTGCTCACCCAGAAACGCTGGTGAAAGTAAAAGATGCTGAAGATCAGTTGGGTG
CACGAGTGGGTTACATCGAACTGGATCTCAACAGCGGTAAGATCCTTGAGAGTTTTCGCCCCGAAGAACG
TTTTCCAATGATGAGCACTTTTAAAGTTCTGCTATGTGGCGCGGTATTATCCCGTATTGACGCCGGGCAA
GAGCAACTCGGTCGCCGCATACACTATTCTCAGAATGACTTGGTTGAGTACTCACCAGTCACAGAAAAGC
ATCTTACGGATGGCATGACAGTAAGAGAATTATGCAGTGCTGCCATAACCATGAGTGATAACACTGCGGC
CAACTTACTTCTGACAACGATCGGAGGACCGAAGGAGCTAACCGCTTTTTTGCACAACATGGGGGATCAT
GTAACTCGCCTTGATCGTTGGGAACCGGAGCTGAATGAAGCCATACCAAACGACGAGCGTGACACCACGA
TGCCTGTAGCAATGGCAACAACGTTGCGCAAACTATTAACTGGCGAACTACTTACTCTAGCTTCCCGGCA
ACAATTAATAGACTGGATGGAGGCGGATAAAGTTGCAGGACCACTTCTGCGCTCGGCCCTTCCGGCTGGC
TGGTTTATTGCTGATAAATCTGGAGCCGGTGAGCGTGGGTCTCGCGGTATCATTGCAGCACTGGGGCCAG
ATGGTAAGCCCTCCCGTATCGTAGTTATCTACACGACGGGGAGTCAGGCAACTATGGATGAACGAAATAG
ACAGATCGCTGAGATAGGTGCCTCACTGATTAAGCATTGGTAACTGTCAGACCAAGTTTACTCATATATA
CTTTAGATTGATTTAAAACTTCATTTTTAATTTAAAAGGATCTAGGTGAAGATCCTTTTTGATAATCTCA
TGACCAAAATCCCTTAACGTGAGTTTTCGTTCCACTGAGCGTCAGACCCCGTAGAAAAGATCAAAGGATC
TTCTTGAGATCCTTTTTTTCTGCGCGTAATCTGCTGCTTGCAAACAAAAAAACCACCGCTACCAGCGGTG
GTTTGTTTGCCGGATCAAGAGCTACCAACTCTTTTTCCGAAGGTAACTGGCTTCAGCAGAGCGCAGATAC
CAAATACTGTCCTTCTAGTGTAGCCGTAGTTAGGCCACCACTTCAAGAACTCTGTAGCACCGCCTACATA
CCTCGCTCTGCTAATCCTGTTACCAGTGGCTGCTGCCAGTGGCGATAAGTCGTGTCTTACCGGGTTGGAC
TCAAGACGATAGTTACCGGATAAGGCGCAGCGGTCGGGCTGAACGGGGGGTTCGTGCACACAGCCCAGCT
TGGAGCGAACGACCTACACCGAACTGAGATACCTACAGCGTGAGCTATGAGAAAGCGCCACGCTTCCCGA
AGGGAGAAAGGCGGACAGGTATCCGGTAAGCGGCAGGGTCGGAACAGGAGAGCGCACGAGGGAGCTTCCA
GGGGGAAACGCCTGGTATCTTTATAGTCCTGTCGGGTTTCGCCACCTCTGACTTGAGCGTCGATTTTTGT
GATGCTCGTCAGGGGGGCGGAGCCTATGGAAAAACGCCAGCAACGCGGCCTTTTTACGGTTCCTGGCCTT
TTGCTGGCCTTTTGCTCACATGT
