Features (pLannotate 1.2.2; 25 found; start..end, strand, type, name):
     12..39      +  repeat_region  AAV2 ITR (fragment): inverted terminal repeat of adeno-associated virus serotype 2 inverted
     68..95      +  repeat_region  AAV2 ITR (fragment): inverted terminal repeat of adeno-associated virus serotype 2 inverted
    177..388     +  promoter       EF-1α core promoter: core promoter for human elongation factor EF-1α
    401..669     +  LTR            5' LTR (truncated): truncated 5' long terminal repeat (LTR) from human T-cell leukemia virus (HTLV) type 1
    697..730     +  protein_bind   lox2272: Cre-mediated recombination occurs in the 8-bp core sequence (GGATACTT). lox2272 sites are compatible with each other, but incompatible with loxP or loxN sites (Lee and Saito, 1988). Cre recombinase
    781..814     +  protein_bind   loxN: Cre-mediated recombination occurs in the 8-bp core sequence (GTATACCT). loxN sites are compatible with each other, but incompatible with loxP or lox2272 sites. Cre recombinase
    829..1008    -  CDS            cEGFP (fragment): cEGFP is a basic (constitutively fluorescent) green fluorescent protein published in 2008, derived from Aequorea victoria.
   1009..1042    -  protein_bind   lox2272: Cre-mediated recombination occurs in the 8-bp core sequence (GGATACTT). lox2272 sites are compatible with each other, but incompatible with loxP or loxN sites (Lee and Saito, 1988). Cre recombinase
   1066..1082    -  intron         β-globin intron (fragment): internally truncated intron from human β-globin
   1093..1126    -  protein_bind   loxN: Cre-mediated recombination occurs in the 8-bp core sequence (GTATACCT). loxN sites are compatible with each other, but incompatible with loxP or lox2272 sites. Cre recombinase
   1256..1305    -  intron         β-globin intron (fragment): internally truncated intron from human β-globin
   1359..1508    -  CDS            VN155(I152L) (fragment): improved N-terminal fragment of mVenus for use in bimolecular fluorescence complementation (BiFC) (Kodama and Hu, 2010)
   1563..1613    -  intron         β-globin intron (fragment): internally truncated intron from human β-globin
   1836..2251    -  CDS            EYFP (fragment): enhanced YFP mammalian codon-optimized
   2412..2436    +  misc_feature   MCS (fragment): pBluescript multiple cloning site
   2436..3024    +  misc_feature   WPRE: woodchuck hepatitis virus posttranscriptional regulatory element
   3056..3532    +  polyA_signal   hGH poly(A) signal: human growth hormone polyadenylation signal
   3572..3712    +  repeat_region  AAV2 ITR: inverted terminal repeat of adeno-associated virus serotype 2 inverted
   3717..3768    -  misc_feature   bom (fragment): basis of mobility region from pBR322
   3787..4242    +  rep_origin     f1 ori (sequence partly withheld): f1 bacteriophage origin of replication; arrow indicates direction of (+) strand synthesis
   4243..4292    -  misc_feature   bom (fragment): basis of mobility region from pBR322
   4394..4429    -  CDS            rop (fragment): Rop protein, which maintains plasmids at low copy number; rop
   4524..4628    +  promoter       AmpR promoter: bla
   4629..5489    +  CDS            AmpR: β-lactamase; bla; confers resistance to ampicillin, carbenicillin, and related antibiotics
   5660..6248    +  rep_origin     ori: high-copy-number ColE1/pMB1/pBR322/pUC origin of replication
>Addgene plasmid #137164 | pAAV-nEF-Con/Fon/Von eYFP | addgene full sequence | sequence record 272785 | Addgene NGS Result
CCTGCAGGCAGCTGCGCGCTCGCTCGCTCACTGAGGCCGCCCGGGCGTCGGGCGACCTTTGGTCGCCCGG
CCTCAGTGAGCGAGCGAGCGCGCAGAGAGGGAGTGGCCAACTCCATCACTAGGGGTTCCTGCGGCCGCAC
GCGTAAGGATCTGCGATCGCTCCGGTGCCCGTCAGTGGGCAGAGCGCACATCGCCCACAGTCCCCGAGAA
GTTGGGGGGAGGGGTCGGCAATTGAACGGGTGCCTAGAGAAGGTGGCGCGGGGTAAACTGGGAAAGTGAT
GTCGTGTACTGGCTCCGCCTTTTTCCCGAGGGTGGGGGAGAACCGTATATAAGTGCAGTAGTCGCCGTGA
ACGTTCTTTTTCGCAACGGGTTTGCCGCCAGAACACAGCTGAAGCTTCGAGGGGCTCGCATCTCTCCTTC
ACGCGCCCGCCGCCCTACCTGAGGCCGCCATCCACGCCGGTTGAGTCGCGTTCTGCCGCCTCCCGCCTGT
GGTGCCTCCTGAACTGCGTCCGCCGTCTAGGTAAGTTTAAAGCTCAGGTCGAGACCGGGCCTTTGTCCGG
CGCTCCCTTGGAGCCTACCTAGACTCAGCCGGCTCTCCACGCTTTGCCTGACCCTGCTTGCTCAACTCTA
CGTCTTTGTTTCGTTTTCTGTTCTGCGCCGTTACAGATCCAAGCTGTGACCGGCGCCTACGGATCCATAA
CTTCGTATAGGATACTTTATACGAAGTTATGTAGCTGGAGCAATTTGAAAAGATTGTTGTATTACCTCTA
GCTGCGCTTAATAACTTCGTATAGTATACCTTATACGAAGTTATGGCGCGCCAACCCCGACACTTACCTT
GCCGGTGGTGCAGATGAACTTCAGGGTCAGCTTGCCGTAGGTGGCATCGCCCTCGCCCTCGCCGGACACG
CTGAACTTGTGGCCGTTTACGTCGCCGTCCAGCTCGACCAGGATGGGCACCACCCCGGTGAACAGCTCCT
CGCCCTTGCTCACCATGGTGGCACCGGTATAACTTCGTATAAAGTATCCTATACGAAGTTATTTGCCTTA
GTTATTCTTAGATAGACCCAGAAATTATCACTTGTGCAAAGAATAACTTCGTATAAGGTATACTATACGA
AGTTATGAGCTCTGTGCCCCCCCTTTTTTTTATAAAATTGTATTAATGTTATATACATATCTCCTGTATG
TGACCCATGTGCTTATGACTCTATTAATTAAGAAGTTCCTATTCTTCAAATAGTATAGGAACTTCGCAGA
ATGGTAGCTGGATTGTAGCTGCTATTAGCAATATGAAACCTCTTAGAAGTTCCTATTCTTCAAAAGGTAT
AGGAACTTCACTAGTCCTCCTGTACTCACCTTGAAGAAGATGGTGCGCTCCTGGACGTAGCCTTCGGGCA
TGGCGGACTTGAAGAAGTCGTGCTGCTTCATGTGGTCGGGGTAGCGGGCGAAGCACTGCAGGCCGTAGCC
GAAGGTGGTCACGAGGGTGGGCCAGGGCACGGGCAGCTAAACACATGAGAAAGTCGACGAAGTTCCTATA
CTATTTGAAGAATAGGAACTTCTTGCCTTAACCCAGAAATTATCACTGTTATTCTTTAGAATGGTGCAAA
GAGAAGTTCCTATACCTTTTGAAGAATAGGAACTTCGCTAGCTGGAGAGTGGCCAGCCCTTCTCATGTTC
AGAGAACATGGTTAACTGGTTAAGTCATGTCTCAATTTCTGAGAACTGTCATTCTCGGAAATTGAGTAGC
TGGTTGAAGATTGCTCTAGTATTACAGCAATTTGAACTGCGCTTATCAATTTCTGAGAAGTGTCTTTCTC
GGAAATTGAGGTACCTTACTTGTACAGCTCGTCCATGCCGAGAGTGATCCCGGCGGCGGTCACGAACTCC
AGCAGGACCATGTGATCGCGCTTCTCGTTGGGGTCTTTGCTCAGGGCGGACTGGTAGCTCAGGTAGTGGT
TGTCGGGCAGCAGCACGGGGCCGTCGCCGATGGGGGTGTTCTGCTGGTAGTGGTCGGCGAGCTGCACGCT
GCCGTCCTCGATGTTGTGGCGGATCTTGAAGTTCACCTTGATGCCGTTCTTCTGCTTGTCGGCCATGATA
TAGACGTTGTGGCTGTTGTAGTTGTACTCCAGCTTGTGCCCCAGGATGTTGCCGTCCTCCTTGAAGTCGA
TGCCCTTCAGCTCGATGCGGTTCACCAGGGTGTCGCCCTCGAACTTCACCTCGGCGCGGGTCTTGTAGTT
GCCGTCGTCCTGTGGGATCTAGAGTCAAGATTGCTCCAGCAATCTTGTAATACTCAATTTCCGAGAATGA
CAGTTCTCAGAAATTGATAAGCAGACAATCTTGTAATACATGCAGCTAGTCAAGATTGCTCCAGCTATCA
ATTTCCGAGAAAGACACTTCTCAGAAATTGAGAATTCGATATCAAGCTTATCGATAATCAACCTCTGGAT
TACAAAATTTGTGAAAGATTGACTGGTATTCTTAACTATGTTGCTCCTTTTACGCTATGTGGATACGCTG
CTTTAATGCCTTTGTATCATGCTATTGCTTCCCGTATGGCTTTCATTTTCTCCTCCTTGTATAAATCCTG
GTTGCTGTCTCTTTATGAGGAGTTGTGGCCCGTTGTCAGGCAACGTGGCGTGGTGTGCACTGTGTTTGCT
GACGCAACCCCCACTGGTTGGGGCATTGCCACCACCTGTCAGCTCCTTTCCGGGACTTTCGCTTTCCCCC
TCCCTATTGCCACGGCGGAACTCATCGCCGCCTGCCTTGCCCGCTGCTGGACAGGGGCTCGGCTGTTGGG
CACTGACAATTCCGTGGTGTTGTCGGGGAAATCATCGTCCTTTCCTTGGCTGCTCGCCTATGTTGCCACC
TGGATTCTGCGCGGGACGTCCTTCTGCTACGTCCCTTCGGCCCTCAATCCAGCGGACCTTCCTTCCCGCG
GCCTGCTGCCGGCTCTGCGGCCTCTTCCGCGTCTTCGCCTTCGCCCTCAGACGAGTCGGATCTCCCTTTG
GGCCGCCTCCCCGCATCGATACCGAGCGCTGCTCGAGAGATCTACGGGTGGCATCCCTGTGACCCCTCCC
CAGTGCCTCTCCTGGCCCTGGAAGTTGCCACTCCAGTGCCCACCAGCCTTGTCCTAATAAAATTAAGTTG
CATCATTTTGTCTGACTAGGTGTCCTTCTATAATATTATGGGGTGGAGGGGGGTGGTATGGAGCAAGGGG
CAAGTTGGGAAGACAACCTGTAGGGCCTGCGGGGTCTATTGGGAACCAAGCTGGAGTGCAGTGGCACAAT
CTTGGCTCACTGCAATCTCCGCCTCCTGGGTTCAAGCGATTCTCCTGCCTCAGCCTCCCGAGTTGTTGGG
ATTCCAGGCATGCATGACCAGGCTCAGCTAATTTTTGTTTTTTTGGTAGAGACGGGGTTTCACCATATTG
GCCAGGCTGGTCTCCAACTCCTAATCTCAGGTGATCTACCCACCTTGGCCTCCCAAATTGCTGGGATTAC
AGGCGTGAACCACTGCTCCCTTCCCTGTCCTTCTGATTTTGTAGGTAACCACGTGCGGACCGAGCGGCCG
CAGGAACCCCTAGTGATGGAGTTGGCCACTCCCTCTCTGCGCGCTCGCTCGCTCACTGAGGCCGGGCGAC
CAAAGGTCGCCCGACGCCCGGGCTTTGCCCGGGCGGCCTCAGTGAGCGAGCGAGCGCGCAGCTGCCTGCA
GGGGCGCCTGATGCGGTATTTTCTCCTTACGCATCTGTGCGGTATTTCACACCGCATA
[95 nt withheld, positions 3769-3863]
T
[46 nt withheld, positions 3865-3910]
C
[141 nt withheld, positions 3912-4052]
CCTTTGACGTTGGAGTCCACGTTCTTT
[37 nt withheld, positions 4080-4116]
ACTCTATCTCGGGCTATTCTTTTGATTTATAAGGGATTTTGCCGATTTCGGTCTATTGGTTAAAAAATGA
GCTGATTTAACAAAAATTTAACGCGAATTTTAACAAAATATTAACGTTTACAATTTTATGGTGCACTCTC
AGTACAATCTGCTCTGATGCCGCATAGTTAAGCCAGCCCCGACACCCGCCAACACCCGCTGACGCGCCCT
GACGGGCTTGTCTGCTCCCGGCATCCGCTTACAGACAAGCTGTGACCGTCTCCGGGAGCTGCATGTGTCA
GAGGTTTTCACCGTCATCACCGAAACGCGCGAGACGAAAGGGCCTCGTGATACGCCTATTTTTATAGGTT
AATGTCATGATAATAATGGTTTCTTAGACGTCAGGTGGCACTTTTCGGGGAAATGTGCGCGGAACCCCTA
TTTGTTTATTTTTCTAAATACATTCAAATATGTATCCGCTCATGAGACAATAACCCTGATAAATGCTTCA
ATAATATTGAAAAAGGAAGAGTATGAGTATTCAACATTTCCGTGTCGCCCTTATTCCCTTTTTTGCGGCA
TTTTGCCTTCCTGTTTTTGCTCACCCAGAAACGCTGGTGAAAGTAAAAGATGCTGAAGATCAGTTGGGTG
CACGAGTGGGTTACATCGAACTGGATCTCAACAGCGGTAAGATCCTTGAGAGTTTTCGCCCCGAAGAACG
TTTTCCAATGATGAGCACTTTTAAAGTTCTGCTATGTGGCGCGGTATTATCCCGTATTGACGCCGGGCAA
GAGCAACTCGGTCGCCGCATACACTATTCTCAGAATGACTTGGTTGAGTACTCACCAGTCACAGAAAAGC
ATCTTACGGATGGCATGACAGTAAGAGAATTATGCAGTGCTGCCATAACCATGAGTGATAACACTGCGGC
CAACTTACTTCTGACAACGATCGGAGGACCGAAGGAGCTAACCGCTTTTTTGCACAACATGGGGGATCAT
GTAACTCGCCTTGATCGTTGGGAACCGGAGCTGAATGAAGCCATACCAAACGACGAGCGTGACACCACGA
TGCCTGTAGCAATGGCAACAACGTTGCGCAAACTATTAACTGGCGAACTACTTACTCTAGCTTCCCGGCA
ACAATTAATAGACTGGATGGAGGCGGATAAAGTTGCAGGACCACTTCTGCGCTCGGCCCTTCCGGCTGGC
TGGTTTATTGCTGATAAATCTGGAGCCGGTGAGCGTGGGTCTCGCGGTATCATTGCAGCACTGGGGCCAG
ATGGTAAGCCCTCCCGTATCGTAGTTATCTACACGACGGGGAGTCAGGCAACTATGGATGAACGAAATAG
ACAGATCGCTGAGATAGGTGCCTCACTGATTAAGCATTGGTAACTGTCAGACCAAGTTTACTCATATATA
CTTTAGATTGATTTAAAACTTCATTTTTAATTTAAAAGGATCTAGGTGAAGATCCTTTTTGATAATCTCA
TGACCAAAATCCCTTAACGTGAGTTTTCGTTCCACTGAGCGTCAGACCCCGTAGAAAAGATCAAAGGATC
TTCTTGAGATCCTTTTTTTCTGCGCGTAATCTGCTGCTTGCAAACAAAAAAACCACCGCTACCAGCGGTG
GTTTGTTTGCCGGATCAAGAGCTACCAACTCTTTTTCCGAAGGTAACTGGCTTCAGCAGAGCGCAGATAC
CAAATACTGTTCTTCTAGTGTAGCCGTAGTTAGGCCACCACTTCAAGAACTCTGTAGCACCGCCTACATA
CCTCGCTCTGCTAATCCTGTTACCAGTGGCTGCTGCCAGTGGCGATAAGTCGTGTCTTACCGGGTTGGAC
TCAAGACGATAGTTACCGGATAAGGCGCAGCGGTCGGGCTGAACGGGGGGTTCGTGCACACAGCCCAGCT
TGGAGCGAACGACCTACACCGAACTGAGATACCTACAGCGTGAGCTATGAGAAAGCGCCACGCTTCCCGA
AGGGAGAAAGGCGGACAGGTATCCGGTAAGCGGCAGGGTCGGAACAGGAGAGCGCACGAGGGAGCTTCCA
GGGGGAAACGCCTGGTATCTTTATAGTCCTGTCGGGTTTCGCCACCTCTGACTTGAGCGTCGATTTTTGT
GATGCTCGTCAGGGGGGCGGAGCCTATGGAAAAACGCCAGCAACGCGGCCTTTTTACGGTTCCTGGCCTT
TTGCTGGCCTTTTGCTCACATGT
