>Addgene plasmid #137164 | pAAV-nEF-Con/Fon/Von eYFP | depositor partial sequence | sequence record 265010 | Promoter through WPRE
AAGGATCTGCGATCGCTCCGGTGCCCGTCAGTGGGCAGAGCGCACATCGCCCACAGTCCCCGAGAAGTTG
GGGGGAGGGGTCGGCAATTGAACGGGTGCCTAGAGAAGGTGGCGCGGGGTAAACTGGGAAAGTGATGTCG
TGTACTGGCTCCGCCTTTTTCCCGAGGGTGGGGGAGAACCGTATATAAGTGCAGTAGTCGCCGTGAACGT
TCTTTTTCGCAACGGGTTTGCCGCCAGAACACAGCTGAAGCTTCGAGGGGCTCGCATCTCTCCTTCACGC
GCCCGCCGCCCTACCTGAGGCCGCCATCCACGCCGGTTGAGTCGCGTTCTGCCGCCTCCCGCCTGTGGTG
CCTCCTGAACTGCGTCCGCCGTCTAGGTAAGTTTAAAGCTCAGGTCGAGACCGGGCCTTTGTCCGGCGCT
CCCTTGGAGCCTACCTAGACTCAGCCGGCTCTCCACGCTTTGCCTGACCCTGCTTGCTCAACTCTACGTC
TTTGTTTCGTTTTCTGTTCTGCGCCGTTACAGATCCAAGCTGTGACCGGCGCCTACGGATCCATAACTTC
GTATAGGATACTTTATACGAAGTTATGTAGCTGGAGCAATTTGAAAAGATTGTTGTATTACCTCTAGCTG
CGCTTAATAACTTCGTATAGTATACCTTATACGAAGTTATGGCGCGCCAACCCCGACACTTACCTTGCCG
GTGGTGCAGATGAACTTCAGGGTCAGCTTGCCGTAGGTGGCATCGCCCTCGCCCTCGCCGGACACGCTGA
ACTTGTGGCCGTTTACGTCGCCGTCCAGCTCGACCAGGATGGGCACCACCCCGGTGAACAGCTCCTCGCC
CTTGCTCACCATGGTGGCACCGGTATAACTTCGTATAAAGTATCCTATACGAAGTTATTTGCCTTAGTTA
TTCTTAGATAGACCCAGAAATTATCACTTGTGCAAAGAATAACTTCGTATAAGGTATACTATACGAAGTT
ATGAGCTCTGTGCCCCCCCTTTTTTTTATAAAATTGTATTAATGTTATATACATATCTCCTGTATGTGAC
CCATGTGCTTATGACTCTATTAATTAAGAAGTTCCTATTCTTCAAATAGTATAGGAACTTCGCAGAATGG
TAGCTGGATTGTAGCTGCTATTAGCAATATGAAACCTCTTAGAAGTTCCTATTCTTCAAAAGGTATAGGA
ACTTCACTAGTCCTCCTGTACTCACCTTGAAGAAGATGGTGCGCTCCTGGACGTAGCCTTCGGGCATGGC
GGACTTGAAGAAGTCGTGCTGCTTCATGTGGTCGGGGTAGCGGGCGAAGCACTGCAGGCCGTAGCCGAAG
GTGGTCACGAGGGTGGGCCAGGGCACGGGCAGCTAAACACATGAGAAAGTCGACGAAGTTCCTATACTAT
TTGAAGAATAGGAACTTCTTGCCTTAACCCAGAAATTATCACTGTTATTCTTTAGAATGGTGCAAAGAGA
AGTTCCTATACCTTTTGAAGAATAGGAACTTCGCTAGCTGGAGAGTGGCCAGCCCTTCTCATGTTCAGAG
AACATGGTTAACTGGTTAAGTCATGTCTCAATTTCTGAGAACTGTCATTCTCGGAAATTGAGTAGCTGGT
TGAAGATTGCTCTAGTATTACAGCAATTTGAACTGCGCTTATCAATTTCTGAGAAGTGTCTTTCTCGGAA
ATTGAGGTACCTTACTTGTACAGCTCGTCCATGCCGAGAGTGATCCCGGCGGCGGTCACGAACTCCAGCA
GGACCATGTGATCGCGCTTCTCGTTGGGGTCTTTGCTCAGGGCGGACTGGTAGCTCAGGTAGTGGTTGTC
GGGCAGCAGCACGGGGCCGTCGCCGATGGGGGTGTTCTGCTGGTAGTGGTCGGCGAGCTGCACGCTGCCG
TCCTCGATGTTGTGGCGGATCTTGAAGTTCACCTTGATGCCGTTCTTCTGCTTGTCGGCCATGATATAGA
CGTTGTGGCTGTTGTAGTTGTACTCCAGCTTGTGCCCCAGGATGTTGCCGTCCTCCTTGAAGTCGATGCC
CTTCAGCTCGATGCGGTTCACCAGGGTGTCGCCCTCGAACTTCACCTCGGCGCGGGTCTTGTAGTTGCCG
TCGTCCTGTGGGATCTAGAGTCAAGATTGCTCCAGCAATCTTGTAATACTCAATTTCCGAGAATGACAGT
TCTCAGAAATTGATAAGCAGACAATCTTGTAATACATGCAGCTAGTCAAGATTGCTCCAGCTATCAATTT
CCGAGAAAGACACTTCTCAGAAATTGAGAATTCGATATCAAGCTTATCGATAATCAACCTCTGGATTACA
AAATTTGTGAAAGATTGACTGGTATTCTTAACTATGTTGCTCCTTTTACGCTATGTGGATACGCTGCTTT
AATGCCTTTGTATCATGCTATTGCTTCCCGTATGGCTTTCATTTTCTCCTCCTTGTATAAATCCTGGTTG
CTGTCTCTTTATGAGGAGTTGTGGCCCGTTGTCAGGCAACGTGGCGTGGTGTGCACTGTGTTTGCTGACG
CAACCCCCACTGGTTGGGGCATTGCCACCACCTGTCAGCTCCTTTCCGGGACTTTCGCTTTCCCCCTCCC
TATTGCCACGGCGGAACTCATCGCCGCCTGCCTTGCCCGCTGCTGGACAGGGGCTCGGCTGTTGGGCACT
GACAATTCCGTGGTGTTGTCGGGGAAATCATCGTCCTTTCCTTGGCTGCTCGCCTATGTTGCCACCTGGA
TTCTGCGCGGGACGTCCTTCTGCTACGTCCCTTCGGCCCTCAATCCAGCGGACCTTCCTTCCCGCGGCCT
GCTGCCGGCTCTGCGGCCTCTTCCGCGTCTTCGCCTTCGCCCTCAGACGAGTCGGATCTCCCTTTGGGCC
GCCTCCCCGCATCGATACCG
